Addgene plasmid #115948: pTW195
Purpose: ORF insert for replicon MoClo
Depositing lab: Ron Weiss. Publication: Small-molecule-based regulation of RNA-delivered circuits in mammalian cells. Wagner TE, Becraft JR, Bodner K, Teague B, Zhang X, Woo A, Porter E, Alburquerque B, Dobosh B, Andries O, Sanders NN, Beal J, Densmore D, Kitada T, Weiss R. Nat Chem Biol. 2018 Nov;14(11):1043-1050. doi: 10.1038/s41589-018-0146-9. Epub 2018 Oct 16. PubMed 30327560.
Backbone
  Vector backbone: pUC19
  Vector type: Synthetic Biology
Growth in bacteria
  Bacterial resistance: Ampicillin, 100 μg/mL
  Growth temperature: 37°C
  Growth strain: DH5alpha
  Copy number: High Copy
Gene/Insert
  Gene/Insert name: Lvl0 5'-2xTetApt-mVenus
  Species: Synthetic
  Cloning method: Gateway Cloning
Terms and licenses: Academic/Nonprofit Terms; Industry Terms: Not Available to Industry
How to cite: pTW195 was a gift from Ron Weiss (Addgene plasmid # 115948)
