[The description below was written by a language model from this plasmid's Addgene catalogue record and pLannotate feature annotations shown in this document.]
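Description:
pTW195 is a level 0 part plasmid for a Modular Cloning (MoClo) assembly scheme used to build RNA replicon constructs. It supplies an open reading frame module rather than a complete expression unit. It is built on pUC19, is about 3.55 kb, and is maintained in E. coli at high copy through the ColE1/pUC origin, with ampicillin selection from the bla gene and its native promoter. pUC19 remnants are still annotated, including the multiple cloning site, a lacZα fragment, the lac promoter, operator and CAP site, and short fragments of lacI, rop and the bom region. These are backbone carry-over, not functional parts of the payload.

The insert is synthetic and is named as two tetracycline aptamers placed 5' of mVenus, the monomeric A206K variant of Venus yellow fluorescent protein in mammalian codon-optimised form. Tetracycline-binding aptamers in a 5' leader are generally used to make translation of the downstream ORF responsive to the small molecule. This fits the associated work on small-molecule regulation of RNA-delivered circuits in mammalian cells, with mVenus as the fluorescent readout. The aptamers are not annotated in either feature table and presumably lie in the unannotated stretch just upstream of the fluorescent protein. No mammalian or subgenomic promoter is annotated in the part itself, so expression would depend on the replicon context into which it is assembled.

The two tables label the insert differently. The depositor sequence shows an mVenus coding region, while the sequencing-derived record calls the same area a short ecDHFR fragment followed by a partial "Sirius" match. Sirius is another Aequorea-derived protein, so that call is probably a homology-based label, but the ecDHFR hit is unexplained. The catalogue lists Gateway as the cloning method, yet no att sites are annotated.
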