Features (pLannotate 1.2.2; 12 found; start..end, strand, type, name):
    137..236     +  misc_feature   bom (fragment): basis of mobility region from pBR322
    242..399     -  CDS            lacZα (fragment): LacZα fragment of β-galactosidase; lacZ fragment
    396..452     +  misc_feature   MCS: pUC18/19 multiple cloning site
    489..505     -  protein_bind   lac operator: The lac repressor binds to the lac operator to inhibit transcription in E. coli. This inhibition can be relieved by adding lactose or isopropyl-β-D-thiogalactopyranoside (IPTG). lac repressor encoded by lacI
    513..543     -  promoter       lac promoter: promoter for the E. coli lac operon
    558..579     -  protein_bind   CAP binding site: CAP binding activates transcription in the presence of cAMP. E. coli catabolite activator protein
    592..684     -  CDS            lacI (fragment): lac repressor; lacI; The lac repressor binds to the lac operator to inhibit transcription in E. coli. This inhibition can be relieved by adding lactose or isopropyl-β-D-thiogalactopyranoside (IPTG).
    827..1545    +  CDS            mVenus (fragment): Venus YFP with monomerizing A206K mutation (Nagai et al., 2002; Kremers et al., 2006) mammalian codon-optimized
   1732..2320    -  rep_origin     ori: high-copy-number ColE1/pMB1/pBR322/pUC origin of replication
   2491..3351    -  CDS            AmpR: β-lactamase; bla; confers resistance to ampicillin, carbenicillin, and related antibiotics
   3352..3456    -  promoter       AmpR promoter: bla
   3551..35      +  CDS            rop (fragment) (across the origin): Rop protein, which maintains plasmids at low copy number; rop
>Addgene plasmid #115948 | pTW195 | depositor full sequence | sequence record 218897 | pTW195 sequence 3551 bps
TCGCGCGTTTCGGTGATGACGGTGAAAACCTCTGACACATGCAGCTCCCGGAGACGGTCACAGCTTGTCT
GTAAGCGGATGCCGGGAGCAGACAAGCCCGTCAGGGCGCGTCAGCGGGTGTTGGCGGGTGTCGGGGCTGG
CTTAACTATGCGGCATCAGAGCAGATTGTACTGAGAGTGCACCATATGCGGTGTGAAATACCGCACAGAT
GCGTAAGGAGAAAATACCGCATCAGGCGCCATTCGCCATTCAGGCTGCGCAACTGTTGGGAAGGGCGATC
GGTGCGGGCCTCTTCGCTATTACGCCAGCTGGCGAAAGGGGGATGTGCTGCAAGGCGATTAAGTTGGGTA
ACGCCAGGGTTTTCCCAGTCACGACGTTGTAAAACGACGGCCAGTGAATTCGAGCTCGGTACCCGGGGAT
CCTCTAGAGTCGACCTGCAGGCATGCAAGCTTGGCGTAATCATGGTCATAGCTGTTTCCTGTGTGAAATT
GTTATCCGCTCACAATTCCACACAACATACGAGCCGGAAGCATAAAGTGTAAAGCCTGGGGTGCCTAATG
AGTGAGCTAACTCACATTAATTGCGTTGCGCTCACTGCCCGCTTTCCAGTCGGGAAACCTGTCGTGCCAG
CTGCATTAATGAATCGGCCAACGCGCGGGGAGAGGCGGTTTGCGTATTGGGCGCTCTTCCGCTGGTCTCA
CACCATCCAGGCAGAGAAAGGTCGATACGGACGGAATGTGGTGGCCTGGATCAACAACAACAAAATCCAG
GCAGAGAAAGGTCGATACGGACGGAATGTGGTGGCCTGGATCAACAACAACAACACTGGTGAGCAAGGGC
GAGGAGCTGTTCACCGGGGTGGTGCCCATCCTGGTCGAGCTGGACGGCGACGTAAACGGCCACAAGTTCA
GCGTGTCCGGCGAGGGCGAGGGCGATGCCACCTACGGCAAGCTGACCCTGAAGCTGATCTGCACCACCGG
CAAGCTGCCCGTGCCCTGGCCCACCCTCGTGACCACCCTGGGCTACGGCCTGCAGTGCTTCGCCCGCTAC
CCCGACCACATGAAGCAGCACGACTTCTTCAAGTCCGCCATGCCCGAAGGCTACGTCCAGGAGCGCACCA
TCTTCTTCAAGGACGACGGCAACTACAAGACCCGCGCCGAGGTGAAGTTCGAGGGCGACACCCTGGTGAA
CCGCATCGAGCTGAAGGGCATCGACTTCAAGGAGGACGGCAACATCCTGGGGCACAAGCTGGAGTACAAC
TACAACAGCCACAACGTCTATATCACCGCCGACAAGCAGAAGAACGGCATCAAGGCCAACTTCAAGATCC
GCCACAACATCGAGGACGGCGGCGTGCAGCTCGCCGACCACTACCAGCAGAACACCCCCATCGGCGACGG
CCCCGTGCTGCTGCCCGACAACCACTACCTGAGCTACCAGTCCAAGCTGAGCAAAGACCCCAACGAGAAG
CGCGATCACATGGTCCTGCTGGAGTTCGTGACCGCCGCCGGGATCACTCTCGGCATGGACGAGCTGTACA
AGTAATAATGAGACCGCTTCCTCGCTCACTGACTCGCTGCGCTCGGTCGTTCGGCTGCGGCGAGCGGTAT
CAGCTCACTCAAAGGCGGTAATACGGTTATCCACAGAATCAGGGGATAACGCAGGAAAGAACATGTGAGC
AAAAGGCCAGCAAAAGGCCAGGAACCGTAAAAAGGCCGCGTTGCTGGCGTTTTTCCATAGGCTCCGCCCC
CCTGACGAGCATCACAAAAATCGACGCTCAAGTCAGAGGTGGCGAAACCCGACAGGACTATAAAGATACC
AGGCGTTTCCCCCTGGAAGCTCCCTCGTGCGCTCTCCTGTTCCGACCCTGCCGCTTACCGGATACCTGTC
CGCCTTTCTCCCTTCGGGAAGCGTGGCGCTTTCTCATAGCTCACGCTGTAGGTATCTCAGTTCGGTGTAG
GTCGTTCGCTCCAAGCTGGGCTGTGTGCACGAACCCCCCGTTCAGCCCGACCGCTGCGCCTTATCCGGTA
ACTATCGTCTTGAGTCCAACCCGGTAAGACACGACTTATCGCCACTGGCAGCAGCCACTGGTAACAGGAT
TAGCAGAGCGAGGTATGTAGGCGGTGCTACAGAGTTCTTGAAGTGGTGGCCTAACTACGGCTACACTAGA
AGAACAGTATTTGGTATCTGCGCTCTGCTGAAGCCAGTTACCTTCGGAAAAAGAGTTGGTAGCTCTTGAT
CCGGCAAACAAACCACCGCTGGTAGCGGTGGTTTTTTTGTTTGCAAGCAGCAGATTACGCGCAGAAAAAA
AGGATCTCAAGAAGATCCTTTGATCTTTTCTACGGGGTCTGACGCTCAGTGGAACGAAAACTCACGTTAA
GGGATTTTGGTCATGAGATTATCAAAAAGGATCTTCACCTAGATCCTTTTAAATTAAAAATGAAGTTTTA
AATCAATCTAAAGTATATATGAGTAAACTTGGTCTGACAGTTACCAATGCTTAATCAGTGAGGCACCTAT
CTCAGCGATCTGTCTATTTCGTTCATCCATAGTTGCCTGACTCCCCGTCGTGTAGATAACTACGATACGG
GAGGGCTTACCATCTGGCCCCAGTGCTGCAATGATACCGCGAGACCCACGCTCACCGGCTCCAGATTTAT
CAGCAATAAACCAGCCAGCCGGAAGGGCCGAGCGCAGAAGTGGTCCTGCAACTTTATCCGCCTCCATCCA
GTCTATTAATTGTTGCCGGGAAGCTAGAGTAAGTAGTTCGCCAGTTAATAGTTTGCGCAACGTTGTTGCC
ATTGCTACAGGCATCGTGGTGTCACGCTCGTCGTTTGGTATGGCTTCATTCAGCTCCGGTTCCCAACGAT
CAAGGCGAGTTACATGATCCCCCATGTTGTGCAAAAAAGCGGTTAGCTCCTTCGGTCCTCCGATCGTTGT
CAGAAGTAAGTTGGCCGCAGTGTTATCACTCATGGTTATGGCAGCACTGCATAATTCTCTTACTGTCATG
CCATCCGTAAGATGCTTTTCTGTGACTGGTGAGTACTCAACCAAGTCATTCTGAGAATAGTGTATGCGGC
GACCGAGTTGCTCTTGCCCGGCGTCAATACGGGATAATACCGCGCCACATAGCAGAACTTTAAAAGTGCT
CATCATTGGAAAACGTTCTTCGGGGCGAAAACTCTCAAGGATCTTACCGCTGTTGAGATCCAGTTCGATG
TAACCCACTCGTGCACCCAACTGATCTTCAGCATCTTTTACTTTCACCAGCGTTTCTGGGTGAGCAAAAA
CAGGAAGGCAAAATGCCGCAAAAAAGGGAATAAGGGCGACACGGAAATGTTGAATACTCATACTCTTCCT
TTTTCAATATTATTGAAGCATTTATCAGGGTTATTGTCTCATGAGCGGATACATATTTGAATGTATTTAG
AAAAATAAACAAATAGGGGTTCCGCGCACATTTCCCCGAAAAGTGCCACCTGACGTCTAAGAAACCATTA
TTATCATGACATTAACCTATAAAAATAGGCGTATCACGAGGCCCTTTCGTC
