Features (pLannotate 1.2.2; 13 found; start..end, strand, type, name):
      1..34      +  CDS            rop (fragment): Rop protein, which maintains plasmids at low copy number; rop
    136..235     +  misc_feature   bom (fragment): basis of mobility region from pBR322
    241..398     -  CDS            lacZα (fragment): LacZα fragment of β-galactosidase; lacZ fragment
    395..451     +  misc_feature   MCS: pUC18/19 multiple cloning site
    488..504     -  protein_bind   lac operator: The lac repressor binds to the lac operator to inhibit transcription in E. coli. This inhibition can be relieved by adding lactose or isopropyl-β-D-thiogalactopyranoside (IPTG). lac repressor encoded by lacI
    512..542     -  promoter       lac promoter: promoter for the E. coli lac operon
    557..578     -  protein_bind   CAP binding site: CAP binding activates transcription in the presence of cAMP. E. coli catabolite activator protein
    591..683     -  CDS            lacI (fragment): lac repressor; lacI; The lac repressor binds to the lac operator to inhibit transcription in E. coli. This inhibition can be relieved by adding lactose or isopropyl-β-D-thiogalactopyranoside (IPTG).
    704..832     +  CDS            ecDHFR (fragment): E. coli dihydrofolate reductase; folA
    833..1366    +  CDS            Sirius (fragment): Sirius is a basic (constitutively fluorescent) uv fluorescent protein published in 2009, derived from Aequorea victoria. It has very low acid sensitivity.
   1730..2318    -  rep_origin     ori: high-copy-number ColE1/pMB1/pBR322/pUC origin of replication
   2489..3349    -  CDS            AmpR: β-lactamase; bla; confers resistance to ampicillin, carbenicillin, and related antibiotics
   3350..3454    -  promoter       AmpR promoter: bla
>Addgene plasmid #115948 | pTW195 | addgene full sequence | sequence record 227693 | Addgene NGS Result
CGCGCGTTTCGGTGATGACGGTGAAAACCTCTGACACATGCAGCTCCCGGAGACGGTCACAGCTTGTCTG
TAAGCGGATGCCGGGAGCAGACAAGCCCGTCAGGGCGCGTCAGCGGGTGTTGGCGGGTGTCGGGGCTGGC
TTAACTATGCGGCATCAGAGCAGATTGTACTGAGAGTGCACCATATGCGGTGTGAAATACCGCACAGATG
CGTAAGGAGAAAATACCGCATCAGGCGCCATTCGCCATTCAGGCTGCGCAACTGTTGGGAAGGGCGATCG
GTGCGGGCCTCTTCGCTATTACGCCAGCTGGCGAAAGGGGGATGTGCTGCAAGGCGATTAAGTTGGGTAA
CGCCAGGGTTTTCCCAGTCACGACGTTGTAAAACGACGGCCAGTGAATTCGAGCTCGGTACCCGGGGATC
CTCTAGAGTCGACCTGCAGGCATGCAAGCTTGGCGTAATCATGGTCATAGCTGTTTCCTGTGTGAAATTG
TTATCCGCTCACAATTCCACACAACATACGAGCCGGAAGCATAAAGTGTAAAGCCTGGGGTGCCTAATGA
GTGAGCTAACTCACATTAATTGCGTTGCGCTCACTGCCCGCTTTCCAGTCGGGAAACCTGTCGTGCCAGC
TGCATTAATGAATCGGCCAACGCGCGGGGAGAGGCGGTTTGCGTATTGGGCGCTCTTCCGCTGGTCTCAC
ACCATGATCAGTCTGATTGCGGCGTTAGCGGTAGATTACGTTATCGGCATGGAAAACGCCATGCCGTGGA
ACCTGCCTGCCGATCTCGCCTGGTTTAAACGCAACACCTTAAATAAACCCGTGATTATGGGCAAGGGCGA
GGAGCTGTTCACCGGGGTGGTGCCCATCCTGGTCGAGCTGGACGGCGACGTAAACGGCCACAAGTTCAGC
GTGTCCGGCGAGGGTGAGGGCGATGCCACCTACGGCAAGCTGACCCTGAAGTTCATCTGCACCACCGGCA
AGCTGCCCGTGCCCTGGCCCACCCTCGTGACCACCCTGACCTACGGCGTGCAGTGCTTCAGCCGCTACCC
CGACCACATGAAGCAGCACGACTTCTTCAAGTCCGCCATGCCCGAAGGCTACATCCAGGAGCGCACCATC
TTCTTCAAGGACGACGGCAACTACAAGACCCGCGCCGAGGTGAAGTTCGAGGGCGACACCCTGGTGAACC
GCATCGAGCTGAAGGGCATCGACTTCAAGGAGGACGGCAACATCCTGGGGCACAAGCTGGAGTACAACTA
CCCGCCAACGTCTATATCAAGGCCGACAAGCAGAAGAATGGAGAGGGGACTGGCAAAGCTCGTTTACATC
GCAGAGGATGTTGACCCGCCTGAGATCGTTGCTCATCTGCCCCTCCTCTGCGAGGAGAAGAATGTGCCGT
ACATTTACGTTAAAAGCAAGAACGACCTTGGAAGGGCTGTGGGCATTGAGGTGCCATGCGCTTCGGCAGC
GATAATCAACGAGGGAGAGCTGAGAAAGGAGCTTGGAAGCCTTGTGGAGAAGATTAAAGGCCTTCAGAAG
TAATAATGAGACCGCTTCCTCGCTCACTGACTCGCTGCGCTCGGTCGTTCGGCTGCGGCGAGCGGTATCA
GCTCACTCAAAGGCGGTAATACGGTTATCCACAGAATCAGGGGATAACGCAGGAAAGAACATGTGAGCAA
AAGGCCAGCAAAAGGCCAGGAACCGTAAAAAGGCCGCGTTGCTGGCGTTTTTCCATAGGCTCCGCCCCCC
TGACGAGCATCACAAAAATCGACGCTCAAGTCAGAGGTGGCGAAACCCGACAGGACTATAAAGATACCAG
GCGTTTCCCCCTGGAAGCTCCCTCGTGCGCTCTCCTGTTCCGACCCTGCCGCTTACCGGATACCTGTCCG
CCTTTCTCCCTTCGGGAAGCGTGGCGCTTTCTCATAGCTCACGCTGTAGGTATCTCAGTTCGGTGTAGGT
CGTTCGCTCCAAGCTGGGCTGTGTGCACGAACCCCCCGTTCAGCCCGACCGCTGCGCCTTATCCGGTAAC
TATCGTCTTGAGTCCAACCCGGTAAGACACGACTTATCGCCACTGGCAGCAGCCACTGGTAACAGGATTA
GCAGAGCGAGGTATGTAGGCGGTGCTACAGAGTTCTTGAAGTGGTGGCCTAACTACGGCTACACTAGAAG
AACAGTATTTGGTATCTGCGCTCTGCTGAAGCCAGTTACCTTCGGAAAAAGAGTTGGTAGCTCTTGATCC
GGCAAACAAACCACCGCTGGTAGCGGTGGTTTTTTTGTTTGCAAGCAGCAGATTACGCGCAGAAAAAAAG
GATCTCAAGAAGATCCTTTGATCTTTTCTACGGGGTCTGACGCTCAGTGGAACGAAAACTCACGTTAAGG
GATTTTGGTCATGAGATTATCAAAAAGGATCTTCACCTAGATCCTTTTAAATTAAAAATGAAGTTTTAAA
TCAATCTAAAGTATATATGAGTAAACTTGGTCTGACAGTTACCAATGCTTAATCAGTGAGGCACCTATCT
CAGCGATCTGTCTATTTCGTTCATCCATAGTTGCCTGACTCCCCGTCGTGTAGATAACTACGATACGGGA
GGGCTTACCATCTGGCCCCAGTGCTGCAATGATACCGCGAGACCCACGCTCACCGGCTCCAGATTTATCA
GCAATAAACCAGCCAGCCGGAAGGGCCGAGCGCAGAAGTGGTCCTGCAACTTTATCCGCCTCCATCCAGT
CTATTAATTGTTGCCGGGAAGCTAGAGTAAGTAGTTCGCCAGTTAATAGTTTGCGCAACGTTGTTGCCAT
TGCTACAGGCATCGTGGTGTCACGCTCGTCGTTTGGTATGGCTTCATTCAGCTCCGGTTCCCAACGATCA
AGGCGAGTTACATGATCCCCCATGTTGTGCAAAAAAGCGGTTAGCTCCTTCGGTCCTCCGATCGTTGTCA
GAAGTAAGTTGGCCGCAGTGTTATCACTCATGGTTATGGCAGCACTGCATAATTCTCTTACTGTCATGCC
ATCCGTAAGATGCTTTTCTGTGACTGGTGAGTACTCAACCAAGTCATTCTGAGAATAGTGTATGCGGCGA
CCGAGTTGCTCTTGCCCGGCGTCAATACGGGATAATACCGCGCCACATAGCAGAACTTTAAAAGTGCTCA
TCATTGGAAAACGTTCTTCGGGGCGAAAACTCTCAAGGATCTTACCGCTGTTGAGATCCAGTTCGATGTA
ACCCACTCGTGCACCCAACTGATCTTCAGCATCTTTTACTTTCACCAGCGTTTCTGGGTGAGCAAAAACA
GGAAGGCAAAATGCCGCAAAAAAGGGAATAAGGGCGACACGGAAATGTTGAATACTCATACTCTTCCTTT
TTCAATATTATTGAAGCATTTATCAGGGTTATTGTCTCATGAGCGGATACATATTTGAATGTATTTAGAA
AAATAAACAAATAGGGGTTCCGCGCACATTTCCCCGAAAAGTGCCACCTGACGTCTAAGAAACCATTATT
ATCATGACATTAACCTATAAAAATAGGCGTATCACGAGGCCCTTTCGTC
